Addgene plasmid #229334: pXTK097 [Term_cat_PartType7]
Purpose: XanthoMoClo Golden Gate Part Plasmid for cloning, contains Term_cat_PartType7
Depositing lab: Michael Springer. Depositing organization: Harvard Medical School. Publication: XanthoMoClo horizontal line A Robust Modular Cloning Genetic Toolkit for the Genera Xanthobacter and Roseixanthobacter. Soltysiak MPM, Ory ALH, Lee AD, Christophersen CE, Jalihal AP, Springer M. ACS Synth Biol. 2025 Apr 18;14(4):1173-1190. doi: 10.1021/acssynbio.4c00806. Epub 2025 Mar 13. PubMed 40080684.
Backbone
  Vector backbone: pXTK
  Vector type: Bacterial Expression
Growth in bacteria
  Bacterial resistance: Ampicillin, 100 μg/mL
  Growth temperature: 37°C
  Growth strain: DH5alpha
  Copy number: Low Copy
Gene/Insert
  Gene/Insert name: cat Terminator (alt name: Term_cat_PartType7)
  Species: Synthetic
  Cloning method: Restriction Enzyme; 5′ cloning site unknown (unknown if destroyed)
Terms and licenses: Academic/Nonprofit Terms; Industry Terms: Not Available to Industry
How to cite: pXTK097 [Term_cat_PartType7] was a gift from Michael Springer (Addgene plasmid # 229334 ; http://n2t.net/addgene:229334 ; RRID:Addgene_229334)
