[The description below was written by a language model from this plasmid's Addgene catalogue record and pLannotate feature annotations shown in this document.]
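Description:
pXTK097 [Term_cat_PartType7] is a small (about 1.8 kb) Golden Gate part plasmid from the XanthoMoClo modular cloning toolkit, a set of standardized genetic parts developed for engineering bacteria of the genera Xanthobacter and Roseixanthobacter. It is built on the pXTK backbone, is catalogued as a bacterial expression vector, and serves as a storage and donor vector maintained in E. coli rather than as a functional expression construct in its own right. The annotated backbone consists of a ColE1/pMB1-family origin of replication and a TEM-type beta-lactamase gene (bla) driven by its native AmpR promoter, giving ampicillin selection, followed by a bacteriophage fd terminator. The catalogue entry lists the plasmid as low copy, whereas the automated annotation describes the origin as a high-copy pUC-type element. The record does not resolve this difference.

The payload is a synthetic transcriptional terminator designated the cat terminator, formatted as a "Type 7" part in the toolkit's positional hierarchy. In MoClo-style systems, each part type carries defined overhangs exposed by Type IIS restriction digestion, so that parts assemble in a fixed order into larger constructs. The record does not state the specific enzymes, the overhangs or the role of the Type 7 position. The cat terminator itself is not called out in the feature table. It presumably lies in the unannotated stretch between the origin and the AmpR promoter, where only a short tet promoter fragment was detected on the reverse strand. The plasmid is intended as a source of this terminator part for one-pot Golden Gate assembly of multi-part constructs for Xanthobacter genetic engineering.
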