Features (pLannotate 1.2.2; 5 found; start..end, strand, type, name):
      1..589     +  rep_origin     ori: high-copy-number ColE1/pMB1/pBR322/pUC origin of replication
    704..719     -  promoter       tet promoter (fragment): E. coli promoter for tetracycline efflux protein gene
    774..865     +  promoter       AmpR promoter: bla
    866..1723    +  CDS            bla: BLAT_ECOLX - Experimental evidence at protein level: Swiss-Prot protein existence level 1. TEM-type are the most prevalent beta-lactamases in enterobacteria; they hydrolyze the beta-lactam bond in susceptible beta-lactam antibiotics, thus conferring resistance to penicillins and cephalosporins. TEM-3 and TEM-4 are capable of hydrolyzing cefotaxime and ceftazidime. TEM-5 is capable of hydrolyzing ceftazidime. TEM-6 is capable of hydrolyzing ceftazidime and aztreonam. TEM-8/CAZ-2, TEM- 16/CAZ-7 and TEM-24/CAZ-6 are markedly active against ceftazidime. IRT- 4 shows resistance to beta-lactamase in
   1730..1769    +  terminator     fd terminator: central terminator from bacteriophage fd (Otsuka and Kunisawa, 1982)
>Addgene plasmid #229334 | pXTK097 [Term_cat_PartType7] | addgene full sequence | sequence record 464817 | Addgene NGS Result
TTGAGATCCTTTTTTTCTGCGCGTAATCTGCTGCTTGCAAACAAAAAAACCACCGCTACCAGCGGTGGTT
TGTTTGCCGGATCAAGAGCTACCAACTCTTTTTCCGAAGGTAACTGGCTTCAGCAGAGCGCAGATACCAA
ATACTGTTCTTCTAGTGTAGCCGTAGTTAGGCCACCACTTCAAGAACTCTGTAGCACCGCCTACATACCT
CGCTCTGCTAATCCTGTTACCAGTGGCTGCTGCCAGTGGCGATAAGTCGTGTCTTACCGGGTTGGACTCA
AGACGATAGTTACCGGATAAGGCGCAGCGGTCGGGCTGAACGGGGGGTTCGTGCACACAGCCCAGCTTGG
AGCGAACGACCTACACCGAACTGAGATACCTACAGCGTGAGCTATGAGAAAGCGCCACGCTTCCCGAAGG
GAGAAAGGCGGACAGGTATCCGGTAAGCGGCAGGGTCGGAACAGGAGAGCGCACGAGGGAGCTTCCAGGG
GGAAACGCCTGGTATCTTTATAGTCCTGTCGGGTTTCGCCACCTCTGACTTGAGCGTCGATTTTTGTGAT
GCTCGTCAGGGGGGCGGAGCCTATGGAAAAACGCCAGCAACGCGAGTCGGTCTCTATCCTTTTTTTAAGG
CAGTTATTGGTGCCCTTAAACGCCTGGTTGCTACGCCTGAATAAGTGATAATAAGCGGATGAATGGCAGA
AATTCGATGATAAGCTGTCGCTGTGAGACCAGAGTAGCCCGCCTAATGAGCGGGCTTTTTTTTAATTCCC
CTATTTGTTTATTTTTCTAAATACATTCAAATATGTATCCGCTCATGAGACAATAACCCTGATAAATGCT
TCAATAATATTGAAAAAGGAAGAGTATGAGCATTCAGCATTTTCGTGTGGCGCTGATTCCGTTTTTTGCG
GCGTTTTGCCTGCCGGTGTTTGCGCATCCGGAAACCCTGGTGAAAGTGAAAGATGCGGAAGATCAACTGG
GTGCGCGCGTGGGCTATATTGAACTGGATCTGAACAGCGGCAAAATTCTGGAATCTTTTCGTCCGGAAGA
ACGTTTTCCGATGATGAGCACCTTTAAAGTGCTGCTGTGCGGTGCGGTTCTGAGCCGTGTGGATGCGGGC
CAGGAACAACTGGGCCGTCGTATTCATTATAGCCAGAACGATCTGGTGGAATATAGCCCGGTGACCGAAA
AACATCTGACCGATGGCATGACCGTGCGTGAACTGTGCAGCGCGGCGATTACCATGAGCGATAACACCGC
GGCGAACCTGCTGCTGACGACCATTGGCGGTCCGAAAGAACTGACCGCGTTTCTGCATAACATGGGCGAT
CATGTGACCCGTCTGGATCGTTGGGAACCGGAACTGAACGAAGCGATTCCGAACGATGAACGTGATACCA
CCATGCCGGCAGCAATGGCGACCACCCTGCGTAAACTGCTGACGGGTGAGCTGCTGACCCTGGCAAGCCG
CCAGCAACTGATTGATTGGATGGAAGCGGATAAAGTGGCGGGTCCGCTGCTGCGTAGCGCGCTGCCGGCT
GGCTGGTTTATTGCGGATAAAAGCGGTGCGGGCGAACGTGGCAGCCGTGGCATTATTGCGGCGCTGGGCC
CGGATGGTAAACCGAGCCGTATTGTGGTGATTTATACCACCGGCAGCCAGGCGACGATGGATGAACGTAA
CCGTCAGATTGCGGAAATTGGCGCGAGCCTGATTAAACATTGGTAAACCGATACAATTAAAGGCTCCTTT
TGGAGCCTTTTTTTTTGGACGACCCTTGTCAGATCAAAGGATCTTC
